>Addgene plasmid #62621 | pShuttle-CMV-F2A-T2A-Venus | addgene partial sequence | sequence record 107173 | CMV-F 5'-CGCAAATGGGCGGTAGGCGTG-3'
GTGAACCGTCAGATCCGCTAGAGATCTGGTACCGTCGACGCGGCCGCGGAAGCGGAGTGAAACAGACTTT
GAATTTTGACCTTCTCAAGTTGGCGGGAGACGTGGAGTCCAACCCTGGACCTAGGCCTGGAAGCGGAACG
CGTGGAAGCGGAGAGGGCAGAGGAAGTCTGCTAACATGCGGTGACGTCGAGGAGAATCCTGGACCTCTCG
AGGCCACCATGGTGAGCAAGGGCGAGGAGCTGTTCACCGGGGTGGTGCCCATCCTGGTCGAGCTGGACGG
CGACGTAAACGGCCACAAGTTCAGCGTGTCCGGCGAGGGCGAGGGCGATGCCACCTACGGCAAGCTGACC
CTGAAGCTGATCTGCACCACCGGCAAGCTGCCCGTGCCCTGGCCCACCCTCGTGACCACCCTGGGCTACG
GCCTGCAGTGCTTCGCCCGCTACCCCGACCACATGAAGCAGCACGACTTCTTCAAGTCCGCCATGCCCGA
AGGCTACGTCCAGGAGCGCACCATCTTCTTCAAGGACGACGGCAACTACAAGACCCGCGCCGAGGTGAAG
TTCGAGGGCGACACCCTGGTGAACCGCATCGAGCTGAAGGGCATCGACTTCAAGGAGGACGGCAACATCC
TGGGGCACAAGCTGGAGTACAACTACAACAGCCACAACGTCTATATCACCGCCGACAAGCAGAAGAACGG
CATCAAGGCCAACTTCAAGATCCGCCACAACATCGAGGACGGCGGCGTGCAGCTCGCCGACCACTACCAG
CAGAACA
