>Addgene plasmid #62621 | pShuttle-CMV-F2A-T2A-Venus | addgene partial sequence | sequence record 107174 | SV40pA-R 5'-GAAATTTGTGATGCTATTGC-3'
TTGCATTCATTTTATGTTTCAGGTTCAGGGGGAGGTGTGGGAGGTTTTTTAAAGCAAGTAAAACCTCTAC
AAATGTGGTATGGCTGATTATGATCAGTTATCTAGATCCGGTGGATCGGATATCTTATCTAGAAGCTTGC
TCATTACTACTTGTACAGCTCGTCCATGCCGAGAGTGATCCCGGCGGCGGTCACGAACTCCAGCAGGACC
ATGTGATCGCGCTTCTCGTTGGGGTCTTTGCTCAGGGCGGACTGGTAGCTCAGGTAGTGGTTGTCGGGCA
GCAGCACGGGGCCGTCGCCGATGGGGGTGTTCTGCTGGTAGTGGTCGGCGAGCTGCACGCCGCCGTCCTC
GATGTTGTGGCGGATCTTGAAGTTGGCCTTGATGCCGTTCTTCTGCTTGTCGGCGGTGATATAGACGTTG
TGGCTGTTGTAGTTGTACTCCAGCTTGTGCCCCAGGATGTTGCCGTCCTCCTTGAAGTCGATGCCCTTCA
GCTCGATGCGGTTCACCAGGGTGTCGCCCTCGAACTTCACCTCGGCGCGGGTCTTGTAGTTGCCGTCGTC
CTTGAAGAAGATGGTGCGCTCCTGGACGTAGCCTTCGGGCATGGCGGACTTGAAGAAGTCGTGCTGCTTC
ATGTGGTC
