[The description below was written by a language model from this plasmid's Addgene catalogue record.]
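Description:
pShuttle-CMV-F2A-T2A-Venus is an adenoviral shuttle plasmid of about 8.4 kb, built on the pShuttle-CMV backbone of the AdEasy system and modified to allow multicistronic expression in mammalian cells. It is maintained in E. coli as a low-copy plasmid under kanamycin selection. No feature table accompanies the record, so the origin of replication, adenoviral homology arms and other backbone elements are not itemised. In the AdEasy system generally, shuttle vectors of this type carry adenoviral sequences that permit homologous recombination with an adenoviral backbone plasmid in bacteria. This produces a recombinant adenoviral genome that can then be packaged in a complementing cell line.

The payload is a short insert of roughly 165 bp, consisting of a multiple cloning site interspersed with F2A and T2A sequences. It sits downstream of the CMV promoter, with Venus, a yellow fluorescent protein, at the C-terminal end of the cassette. The 2A elements are viral "self-cleaving" peptides that cause ribosomal skipping during translation, so open reading frames cloned in frame around them are translated from a single CMV-driven transcript but released as separate polypeptides. The name suggests an arrangement in which up to two genes of interest can be inserted upstream of Venus, which then reports expression, but the record does not give the exact order or the available restriction sites. One listed sequencing primer implies an SV40 polyadenylation signal following the cassette. The construct is an empty cloning vector for building adenoviruses, or transient expression plasmids, that co-express several proteins along with a fluorescent marker.
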