Addgene plasmid #62621: pShuttle-CMV-F2A-T2A-Venus
Purpose: AdEasy Shuttle vector modified for multicistronic expression. Contains T2A, F2A and Venus tag
Depositing lab: Zheng-Xu Wang. Depositing organization: PLA Army General Hospital.
Backbone
  Vector backbone: pShuttle-CMV
  Backbone manufacturer: Agilent
  Total vector size (bp): 8360
  Vector type: Mammalian Expression, Adenoviral
Growth in bacteria
  Bacterial resistance: Kanamycin, 50 μg/mL
  Growth temperature: 37°C
  Growth strain: DH10B
  Copy number: Low Copy
Gene/Insert
  Gene/Insert name: MCS with F2A and T2A
  Insert size (bp): 165
  Promoter: CMV
  Tag / fusion protein: Venus (C terminal on backbone)
  Cloning method: Restriction Enzyme; 5′ cloning site unknown (unknown if destroyed); 3′ cloning site unknown (unknown if destroyed)
  Sequencing primers: 5′ CMV-F; 3′ SV40pA-R
Resource information
  A portion of this plasmid was derived from a plasmid made by: We cloned this.
Terms and licenses: Academic/Nonprofit Terms; Industry Terms: Not Available to Industry
How to cite: pShuttle-CMV-F2A-T2A-Venus was a gift from Zheng-Xu Wang (Addgene plasmid # 62621 ; http://n2t.net/addgene:62621 ; RRID:Addgene_62621)
