LOCUS       Exported 8360 bp ds-DNA circular SYN 12-MAY-2021
DEFINITION  AdEasy Shuttle vector modified for multicistronic expression.
            Contains T2A, F2A and Venus tag.
ACCESSION   .
VERSION     .
KEYWORDS    pShuttle-CMV-F2A-T2A-Venus
SOURCE      synthetic DNA construct
  ORGANISM  synthetic DNA construct
REFERENCE   1 (bases 1 to 8360)
  TITLE     Modified AdEasy shuttle vectors for multicistronic expression
  JOURNAL   Unpublished
REFERENCE   2 (bases 1 to 8360)
  AUTHORS   .
  TITLE     Direct Submission
  JOURNAL   Exported May 12, 2021 from SnapGene Server 1.1.58
            http://www.snapgene.com
FEATURES             Location/Qualifiers
     source          1..8360
                     /organism="synthetic DNA construct"
                     /mol_type="other DNA"
     repeat_region   1..103
                     /label=ITR
                     /note="inverted terminal repeat of human adenovirus
                     serotype 5"
     misc_signal     191..341
                     /label=Ad5 Psi
                     /note="packaging signal for adenovirus serotype 5"
     enhancer        399..702
                     /label=CMV enhancer
                     /note="human cytomegalovirus immediate early enhancer"
     promoter        703..906
                     /label=CMV promoter
                     /note="human cytomegalovirus (CMV) immediate early
                     promoter"
     primer_bind     857..877
                     /label=CMV-F
                     /note="Human CMV immediate early promoter, forward primer"
     CDS             969..1034
                     /codon_start=1
                     /product="2A peptide from foot-and-mouth disease virus
                     polyprotein"
                     /label=F2A
                     /note="Eukaryotic ribosomes fail to insert a peptide bond
                     between the Gly and Pro residues, yielding separate
                     polypeptides."
                     /translation="VKQTLNFDLLKLAGDVESNPGP"
     CDS             1065..1118
                     /codon_start=1
                     /product="2A peptide from Thosea asigna virus capsid
                     protein"
                     /label=T2A
                     /note="Eukaryotic ribosomes fail to insert a peptide bond
                     between the Gly and Pro residues, yielding separate
                     polypeptides."
                     /translation="EGRGSLLTCGDVEENPGP"
     regulatory      1125..1134
                     /regulatory_class="other"
                     /note="vertebrate consensus sequence for strong initiation
                     of translation (Kozak, 1987)"
     CDS             1131..1850
                     /codon_start=1
                     /product="yellow fluorescent protein (YFP) with fast and
                     efficient maturation (Nagai et al., 2002)"
                     /label=Venus
                     /note="mammalian codon-optimized"
                     /translation="MVSKGEELFTGVVPILVELDGDVNGHKFSVSGEGEGDATYGKLTL
                     KLICTTGKLPVPWPTLVTTLGYGLQCFARYPDHMKQHDFFKSAMPEGYVQERTIFFKDD
                     GNYKTRAEVKFEGDTLVNRIELKGIDFKEDGNILGHKLEYNYNSHNVYITADKQKNGIK
                     ANFKIRHNIEDGGVQLADHYQQNTPIGDGPVLLPDNHYLSYQSALSKDPNEKRDHMVLL
                     EFVTAAGITLGMDELYK"
     primer_bind     complement(1176..1197)
                     /label=EGFP-N
                     /note="EGFP, reverse primer"
     primer_bind     complement(1437..1456)
                     /label=EXFP-R
                     /note="For distinguishing EGFP variants, reverse primer"
     primer_bind     1784..1805
                     /label=EGFP-C
                     /note="EGFP, forward primer"
     polyA_signal    2008..2129
                     /label=SV40 poly(A) signal
                     /note="SV40 polyadenylation signal"
     primer_bind     complement(2045..2064)
                     /label=SV40pA-R
                     /note="SV40 polyA, reverse primer"
     primer_bind     2099..2118
                     /label=EBV-rev
                     /note="SV40 polyA terminator, reverse primer"
     repeat_region   5320..5422
                     /label=ITR
                     /note="inverted terminal repeat of human adenovirus
                     serotype 5"
     primer_bind     complement(5511..5528)
                     /label=L4440
                     /note="L4440 vector, forward primer"
     rep_origin      complement(5682..6270)
                     /direction=LEFT
                     /label=ori
                     /note="high-copy-number ColE1/pMB1/pBR322/pUC origin of
                     replication"
     primer_bind     complement(5762..5781)
                     /label=pBR322ori-F
                     /note="pBR322 origin, forward primer"
     CDS             7102..7896
                     /codon_start=1
                     /gene="aph(3')-II (or nptII)"
                     /product="aminoglycoside phosphotransferase from Tn5"
                     /label=NeoR/KanR
                     /note="confers resistance to neomycin, kanamycin, and G418
                     (Geneticin(R))"
                     /translation="MIEQDGLHAGSPAAWVERLFGYDWAQQTIGCSDAAVFRLSAQGRP
                     VLFVKTDLSGALNELQDEAARLSWLATTGVPCAAVLDVVTEAGRDWLLLGEVPGQDLLS
                     SHLAPAEKVSIMADAMRRLHTLDPATCPFDHQAKHRIERARTRMEAGLVDQDDLDEEHQ
                     GLAPAELFARLKASMPDGEDLVVTHGDACLPNIMVENGRFSGFIDCGRLGVADRYQDIA
                     LATRDIAEELGGEWADRFLVLYGIAAPDSQRIAFYRLLDEFF"
     primer_bind     complement(7156..7175)
                     /label=Neo-R
                     /note="Neomycin resistance gene, reverse primer"
     primer_bind     7766..7785
                     /label=Neo-F
                     /note="Neomycin resistance gene, forward primer"
     rep_origin      complement(7944..8323)
                     /direction=LEFT
                     /label=M13 ori
                     /note="M13 bacteriophage origin of replication; arrow
                     indicates direction of (+) strand synthesis"
     primer_bind     complement(8006..8027)
                     /label=F1ori-F
                     /note="F1 origin, forward primer"
     primer_bind     8218..8237
                     /label=F1ori-R
                     /note="F1 origin, reverse primer"
ORIGIN
        1 catcatcaat aatatacctt attttggatt gaagccaata tgataatgag ggggtggagt
       61 ttgtgacgtg gcgcggggcg tgggaacggg gcgggtgacg tagtagtgtg gcggaagtgt
      121 gatgttgcaa gtgtggcgga acacatgtaa gcgacggatg tggcaaaagt gacgtttttg
      181 gtgtgcgccg gtgtacacag gaagtgacaa ttttcgcgcg gttttaggcg gatgttgtag
      241 taaatttggg cgtaaccgag taagatttgg ccattttcgc gggaaaactg aataagagga
      301 agtgaaatct gaataatttt gtgttactca tagcgcgtaa tactgtaata gtaatcaatt
      361 acggggtcat tagttcatag cccatatatg gagttccgcg ttacataact tacggtaaat
      421 ggcccgcctg gctgaccgcc caacgacccc cgcccattga cgtcaataat gacgtatgtt
      481 cccatagtaa cgccaatagg gactttccat tgacgtcaat gggtggagta tttacggtaa
      541 actgcccact tggcagtaca tcaagtgtat catatgccaa gtacgccccc tattgacgtc
      601 aatgacggta aatggcccgc ctggcattat gcccagtaca tgaccttatg ggactttcct
      661 acttggcagt acatctacgt attagtcatc gctattacca tggtgatgcg gttttggcag
      721 tacatcaatg ggcgtggata gcggtttgac tcacggggat ttccaagtct ccaccccatt
      781 gacgtcaatg ggagtttgtt ttggcaccaa aatcaacggg actttccaaa atgtcgtaac
      841 aactccgccc cattgacgca aatgggcggt aggcgtgtac ggtgggaggt ctatataagc
      901 agagctggtt tagtgaaccg tcagatccgc tagagatctg gtaccgtcga cgcggccgcg
      961 gaagcggagt gaaacagact ttgaattttg accttctcaa gttggcggga gacgtggagt
     1021 ccaaccctgg acctaggcct ggaagcggaa cgcgtggaag cggagagggc agaggaagtc
     1081 tgctaacatg cggtgacgtc gaggagaatc ctggacctct cgaggccacc atggtgagca
     1141 agggcgagga gctgttcacc ggggtggtgc ccatcctggt cgagctggac ggcgacgtaa
     1201 acggccacaa gttcagcgtg tccggcgagg gcgagggcga tgccacctac ggcaagctga
     1261 ccctgaagct gatctgcacc accggcaagc tgcccgtgcc ctggcccacc ctcgtgacca
     1321 ccctgggcta cggcctgcag tgcttcgccc gctaccccga ccacatgaag cagcacgact
     1381 tcttcaagtc cgccatgccc gaaggctacg tccaggagcg caccatcttc ttcaaggacg
     1441 acggcaacta caagacccgc gccgaggtga agttcgaggg cgacaccctg gtgaaccgca
     1501 tcgagctgaa gggcatcgac ttcaaggagg acggcaacat cctggggcac aagctggagt
     1561 acaactacaa cagccacaac gtctatatca ccgccgacaa gcagaagaac ggcatcaagg
     1621 ccaacttcaa gatccgccac aacatcgagg acggcggcgt gcagctcgcc gaccactacc
     1681 agcagaacac ccccatcggc gacggccccg tgctgctgcc cgacaaccac tacctgagct
     1741 accagtccgc cctgagcaaa gaccccaacg agaagcgcga tcacatggtc ctgctggagt
     1801 tcgtgaccgc cgccgggatc actctcggca tggacgagct gtacaagtag taatgagcaa
     1861 gcttctagat aagatatccg atccaccgga tctagataac tgatcataat cagccatacc
     1921 acatttgtag aggttttact tgctttaaaa aacctcccac acctccccct gaacctgaaa
     1981 cataaaatga atgcaattgt tgttgttaac ttgtttattg cagcttataa tggttacaaa
     2041 taaagcaata gcatcacaaa tttcacaaat aaagcatttt tttcactgca ttctagttgt
     2101 ggtttgtcca aactcatcaa tgtatcttaa cgcggatctg ggcgtggtta agggtgggaa
     2161 agaatatata aggtgggggt cttatgtagt tttgtatctg ttttgcagca gccgccgccg
     2221 ccatgagcac caactcgttt gatggaagca ttgtgagctc atatttgaca acgcgcatgc
     2281 ccccatgggc cggggtgcgt cagaatgtga tgggctccag cattgatggt cgccccgtcc
     2341 tgcccgcaaa ctctactacc ttgacctacg agaccgtgtc tggaacgccg ttggagactg
     2401 cagcctccgc cgccgcttca gccgctgcag ccaccgcccg cgggattgtg actgactttg
     2461 ctttcctgag cccgcttgca agcagtgcag cttcccgttc atccgcccgc gatgacaagt
     2521 tgacggctct tttggcacaa ttggattctt tgacccggga acttaatgtc gtttctcagc
     2581 agctgttgga tctgcgccag caggtttctg ccctgaaggc ttcctcccct cccaatgcgg
     2641 tttaaaacat aaataaaaaa ccagactctg tttggatttg gatcaagcaa gtgtcttgct
     2701 gtctttattt aggggttttg cgcgcgcggt aggcccggga ccagcggtct cggtcgttga
     2761 gggtcctgtg tattttttcc aggacgtggt aaaggtgact ctggatgttc agatacatgg
     2821 gcataagccc gtctctgggg tggaggtagc accactgcag agcttcatgc tgcggggtgg
     2881 tgttgtagat gatccagtcg tagcaggagc gctgggcgtg gtgcctaaaa atgtctttca
     2941 gtagcaagct gattgccagg ggcaggccct tggtgtaagt gtttacaaag cggttaagct
     3001 gggatgggtg catacgtggg gatatgagat gcatcttgga ctgtattttt aggttggcta
     3061 tgttcccagc catatccctc cggggattca tgttgtgcag aaccaccagc acagtgtatc
     3121 cggtgcactt gggaaatttg tcatgtagct tagaaggaaa tgcgtggaag aacttggaga
     3181 cgcccttgtg acctccaaga ttttccatgc attcgtccat aatgatggca atgggcccac
     3241 gggcggcggc ctgggcgaag atatttctgg gatcactaac gtcatagttg tgttccagga
     3301 tgagatcgtc ataggccatt tttacaaagc gcgggcggag ggtgccagac tgcggtataa
     3361 tggttccatc cggcccaggg gcgtagttac cctcacagat ttgcatttcc cacgctttga
     3421 gttcagatgg ggggatcatg tctacctgcg gggcgatgaa gaaaacggtt tccggggtag
     3481 gggagatcag ctgggaagaa agcaggttcc tgagcagctg cgacttaccg cagccggtgg
     3541 gcccgtaaat cacacctatt accggctgca actggtagtt aagagagctg cagctgccgt
     3601 catccctgag caggggggcc acttcgttaa gcatgtccct gactcgcatg ttttccctga
     3661 ccaaatccgc cagaaggcgc tcgccgccca gcgatagcag ttcttgcaag gaagcaaagt
     3721 ttttcaacgg tttgagaccg tccgccgtag gcatgctttt gagcgtttga ccaagcagtt
     3781 ccaggcggtc ccacagctcg gtcacctgct ctacggcatc tcgatccagc atatctcctc
     3841 gtttcgcggg ttggggcggc tttcgctgta cggcagtagt cggtgctcgt ccagacgggc
     3901 cagggtcatg tctttccacg ggcgcagggt cctcgtcagc gtagtctggg tcacggtgaa
     3961 ggggtgcgct ccgggctgcg cgctggccag ggtgcgcttg aggctggtcc tgctggtgct
     4021 gaagcgctgc cggtcttcgc cctgcgcgtc ggccaggtag catttgacca tggtgtcata
     4081 gtccagcccc tccgcggcgt ggcccttggc gcgcagcttg cccttggagg aggcgccgca
     4141 cgaggggcag tgcagacttt tgagggcgta gagcttgggc gcgagaaata ccgattccgg
     4201 ggagtaggca tccgcgccgc aggccccgca gacggtctcg cattccacga gccaggtgag
     4261 ctctggccgt tcggggtcaa aaaccaggtt tcccccatgc tttttgatgc gtttcttacc
     4321 tctggtttcc atgagccggt gtccacgctc ggtgacgaaa aggctgtccg tgtccccgta
     4381 tacagacttg agagggagtt taaacgaatt caatagcttg ttgcatgggc ggcgatataa
     4441 aatgcaaggt gctgctcaaa aaatcaggca aagcctcgcg caaaaaagaa agcacatcgt
     4501 agtcatgctc atgcagataa aggcaggtaa gctccggaac caccacagaa aaagacacca
     4561 tttttctctc aaacatgtct gcgggtttct gcataaacac aaaataaaat aacaaaaaaa
     4621 catttaaaca ttagaagcct gtcttacaac aggaaaaaca acccttataa gcataagacg
     4681 gactacggcc atgccggcgt gaccgtaaaa aaactggtca ccgtgattaa aaagcaccac
     4741 cgacagctcc tcggtcatgt ccggagtcat aatgtaagac tcggtaaaca catcaggttg
     4801 attcacatcg gtcagtgcta aaaagcgacc gaaatagccc gggggaatac atacccgcag
     4861 gcgtagagac aacattacag cccccatagg aggtataaca aaattaatag gagagaaaaa
     4921 cacataaaca cctgaaaaac cctcctgcct aggcaaaata gcaccctccc gctccagaac
     4981 aacatacagc gcttccacag cggcagccat aacagtcagc cttaccagta aaaaagaaaa
     5041 cctattaaaa aaacaccact cgacacggca ccagctcaat cagtcacagt gtaaaaaagg
     5101 gccaagtgca gagcgagtat atataggact aaaaaatgac gtaacggtta aagtccacaa
     5161 aaaacaccca gaaaaccgca cgcgaaccta cgcccagaaa cgaaagccaa aaaacccaca
     5221 acttcctcaa atcgtcactt ccgttttccc acgttacgtc acttcccatt ttaagaaaac
     5281 tacaattccc aacacataca agttactccg ccctaaaacc tacgtcaccc gccccgttcc
     5341 cacgccccgc gccacgtcac aaactccacc ccctcattat catattggct tcaatccaaa
     5401 ataaggtata ttattgatga tgttaattaa catgcatgga tccatatgcg gtgtgaaata
     5461 ccgcacagat gcgtaaggag aaaataccgc atcaggcgct cttccgcttc ctcgctcact
     5521 gactcgctgc gctcggtcgt tcggctgcgg cgagcggtat cagctcactc aaaggcggta
     5581 atacggttat ccacagaatc aggggataac gcaggaaaga acatgtgagc aaaaggccag
     5641 caaaaggcca ggaaccgtaa aaaggccgcg ttgctggcgt ttttccatag gctccgcccc
     5701 cctgacgagc atcacaaaaa tcgacgctca agtcagaggt ggcgaaaccc gacaggacta
     5761 taaagatacc aggcgtttcc ccctggaagc tccctcgtgc gctctcctgt tccgaccctg
     5821 ccgcttaccg gatacctgtc cgcctttctc ccttcgggaa gcgtggcgct ttctcatagc
     5881 tcacgctgta ggtatctcag ttcggtgtag gtcgttcgct ccaagctggg ctgtgtgcac
     5941 gaaccccccg ttcagcccga ccgctgcgcc ttatccggta actatcgtct tgagtccaac
     6001 ccggtaagac acgacttatc gccactggca gcagccactg gtaacaggat tagcagagcg
     6061 aggtatgtag gcggtgctac agagttcttg aagtggtggc ctaactacgg ctacactaga
     6121 aggacagtat ttggtatctg cgctctgctg aagccagtta ccttcggaaa aagagttggt
     6181 agctcttgat ccggcaaaca aaccaccgct ggtagcggtg gtttttttgt ttgcaagcag
     6241 cagattacgc gcagaaaaaa aggatctcaa gaagatcctt tgatcttttc tacggggtct
     6301 gacgctcagt ggaacgaaaa ctcacgttaa gggattttgg tcatgagatt atcaaaaagg
     6361 atcttcacct agatcctttt aaattaaaaa tgaagtttta aatcaatcta aagtatatat
     6421 gagtaaactt ggtctgacag ttaccaatgc ttaatcagtg aggcacctat ctcagcgatc
     6481 tgtctatttc gttcatccat agttgcctga ctccccgtcg tgtagataac tacgatacgg
     6541 gagggcttac catctggccc cagtgctgca atgataccgc gagacccacg ctcaccggct
     6601 ccagatttat cagcaataaa ccagccagcc ggaagggccg agcgcagaag tggtcctgca
     6661 actttatccg cctccatcca gtctattaat tgttgccggg aagctagagt aagtagttcg
     6721 ccagttaata gtttgcgcaa cgttgttgcc attgctgcag ccatgagatt atcaaaaagg
     6781 atcttcacct agatcctttt cacgtagaaa gccagtccgc agaaacggtg ctgaccccgg
     6841 atgaatgtca gctactgggc tatctggaca agggaaaacg caagcgcaaa gagaaagcag
     6901 gtagcttgca gtgggcttac atggcgatag ctagactggg cggttttatg gacagcaagc
     6961 gaaccggaat tgccagctgg ggcgccctct ggtaaggttg ggaagccctg caaagtaaac
     7021 tggatggctt tcttgccgcc aaggatctga tggcgcaggg gatcaagctc tgatcaagag
     7081 acaggatgag gatcgtttcg catgattgaa caagatggat tgcacgcagg ttctccggcc
     7141 gcttgggtgg agaggctatt cggctatgac tgggcacaac agacaatcgg ctgctctgat
     7201 gccgccgtgt tccggctgtc agcgcagggg cgcccggttc tttttgtcaa gaccgacctg
     7261 tccggtgccc tgaatgaact gcaagacgag gcagcgcggc tatcgtggct ggccacgacg
     7321 ggcgttcctt gcgcagctgt gctcgacgtt gtcactgaag cgggaaggga ctggctgcta
     7381 ttgggcgaag tgccggggca ggatctcctg tcatctcacc ttgctcctgc cgagaaagta
     7441 tccatcatgg ctgatgcaat gcggcggctg catacgcttg atccggctac ctgcccattc
     7501 gaccaccaag cgaaacatcg catcgagcga gcacgtactc ggatggaagc cggtcttgtc
     7561 gatcaggatg atctggacga agagcatcag gggctcgcgc cagccgaact gttcgccagg
     7621 ctcaaggcga gcatgcccga cggcgaggat ctcgtcgtga cccatggcga tgcctgcttg
     7681 ccgaatatca tggtggaaaa tggccgcttt tctggattca tcgactgtgg ccggctgggt
     7741 gtggcggacc gctatcagga catagcgttg gctacccgtg atattgctga agagcttggc
     7801 ggcgaatggg ctgaccgctt cctcgtgctt tacggtatcg ccgctcccga ttcgcagcgc
     7861 atcgccttct atcgccttct tgacgagttc ttctgaattt tgttaaaatt tttgttaaat
     7921 cagctcattt tttaaccaat aggccgaaat cggcaccatc ccttataaat caaaagaata
     7981 gaccgagata gggttgagtg ttgttccagt ttggaacaag agtccactat taaagaacgt
     8041 ggactccaac gtcaaaggnn nnnnnnnnnn nnnnnnnnnn nnnnnnnnnn nnnnnnnnnn
     8101 nnnnnnntaa tcaagttttt tgtnnnnnnn nnnnnnnnnn nnnnnnnnnn nnnnnnnnnn
     8161 nnnnnnnnnn nnnnnnnnnn nnnnnnnnnn nnnnnnnnng nnnnnnnnnn nnnnnnnnnn
     8221 nnnnnnnnnn nnnnnnnnnn nnnnnnnnnn nnnnnnnnnn nnnnnnnnnn nnnnnnnnnn
     8281 nnnnnnnnnn nnnnngcgct taatgcgccg ctacagggcg cgtccattcg ccattcagga
     8341 tcgaattaat tcttaattaa
//
